Addgene plasmid #221703: pHAGE-RNF8-C403S
Purpose: Lentiviral expression of human RNF8 (C403S) in mammalian cells
Depositing lab: Derrick Sek Tong Ong. Depositing organization: National University of Singapore. Publication: CAMK2D serves as a molecular scaffold for RNF8-MAD2 complex to induce mitotic checkpoint in glioma. Chuah YH, Tay EXY, Grinchuk OV, Yoon J, Feng J, Kannan S, Robert M, Jakhar R, Liang Y, Lee BWL, Wang LC, Lim YT, Zhao T, Sobota RM, Lu G, Low BC, Crasta KC, Verma CS, Lin Z, Ong DST. Cell Death Differ. 2023 Aug;30(8):1973-1987. doi: 10.1038/s41418-023-01192-3. Epub 2023 Jul 19. PubMed 37468549.
Backbone
  Vector backbone: pHAGE
  Vector type: Lentiviral
Growth in bacteria
  Bacterial resistance: Ampicillin, 100 μg/mL
  Growth temperature: 37°C
  Growth strain: NEB Stable
  Copy number: High Copy
Gene/Insert
  Gene/Insert name: RNF8
  Species: H. sapiens (human)
  Mutation: C403S
  Entrez Gene: RNF8 (a.k.a. hRNF8)
  Cloning method: Gateway Cloning
Terms and licenses: Academic/Nonprofit Terms; Industry Terms: Not Available to Industry
How to cite: pHAGE-RNF8-C403S was a gift from Derrick Sek Tong Ong (Addgene plasmid # 221703 ; http://n2t.net/addgene:221703 ; RRID:Addgene_221703)
