[The description below was written by a language model from this plasmid's Addgene catalogue record and pLannotate feature annotations shown in this document.]
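Description:
pHAGE-RNF8-C403S is a lentiviral transfer plasmid of about 10 kb, built on the pHAGE backbone, for expressing a point mutant of human RNF8 in mammalian cells. In bacteria it replicates from a high-copy ColE1/pUC-type origin and is selected with ampicillin through the β-lactamase (AmpR) gene. The backbone also carries remnants of lac regulatory elements and fragments of the SV40 origin and polyadenylation signal. The viral framework is HIV-1 derived. It comprises a truncated 5' LTR, the Ψ packaging signal with an adjoining gag fragment, the Rev response element for Rev-dependent nuclear export of the genomic RNA, a cPPT/CTS element that aids nuclear import of the reverse-transcribed genome, and a ΔU3 self-inactivating 3' LTR that disables LTR promoter activity after integration. Because no complete packaging or envelope genes are annotated, these functions must be supplied in trans to produce virus.

The expression cassette is driven by the strong constitutive EF-1α promoter. The RNF8 open reading frame was introduced by Gateway cloning and is flanked by attB1 and attB2 sites. A V5 epitope tag is annotated downstream of attB2, which would suit a C-terminal tag, although the record does not confirm that it is read in frame with RNF8. An EMCV IRES followed by EGFP allows the fluorescent reporter to be translated from the same transcript, marking transduced cells, and a WPRE enhances transcript expression. RNF8 is an E3 ubiquitin ligase involved in DNA damage signalling. The record does not state the functional consequence of the C403S substitution. The associated publication concerns an RNF8–MAD2 complex and the mitotic checkpoint in glioma, which suggests the mutant was used for comparison with wild-type RNF8 in that context.
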