Features (pLannotate 1.2.2; 27 found; start..end, strand, type, name):
     72..172     -  CDS            Rev (fragment): human immunodeficiency virus 1 (HIV-1) Rev protein; rev; enhances nuclear export of unspliced and incompletely spliced viral mRNAs
    549..782     -  misc_feature   RRE: The Rev response element (RRE) of HIV-1 allows for Rev-dependent mRNA export from the nucleus to the cytoplasm.
    957..1295    -  CDS            HIV-1 gag (fragment): gag protein from human immunodeficiency virus 1; gag
   1279..1404    -  misc_feature   HIV-1 Ψ: packaging signal of human immunodeficiency virus type 1
   1451..1708    -  LTR            5' LTR (truncated): truncated 5' long terminal repeat (LTR) from HIV-1
   1756..2085    -  CDS            nef (fragment): NEF_HV1BR - Experimental evidence at protein level: Swiss-Prot protein existence level 1. Extracellular Nef protein targets CD4(+) T-lymphocytes for apoptosis by interacting with CXCR4 surface receptors (PubMed:14990729). From Human immunodeficiency virus type 1 group M subtype B (isolate BRU/LAI) (HIV-1).
   2252..2335    -  polyA_signal   SV40 poly(A) signal (fragment): SV40 polyadenylation signal
   2369..2385    -  protein_bind   lac operator: The lac repressor binds to the lac operator to inhibit transcription in E. coli. This inhibition can be relieved by adding lactose or isopropyl-β-D-thiogalactopyranoside (IPTG). lac repressor encoded by lacI
   2393..2423    -  promoter       lac promoter: promoter for the E. coli lac operon
   2438..2459    -  protein_bind   CAP binding site: CAP binding activates transcription in the presence of cAMP. E. coli catabolite activator protein
   2472..2509    -  CDS            lacI (fragment): lac repressor; lacI; The lac repressor binds to the lac operator to inhibit transcription in E. coli. This inhibition can be relieved by adding lactose or isopropyl-β-D-thiogalactopyranoside (IPTG).
   2534..2627    -  rep_origin     SV40 ori (fragment): SV40 origin of replication
   2633..2687    -  CDS            lacI (fragment): lac repressor; lacI; The lac repressor binds to the lac operator to inhibit transcription in E. coli. This inhibition can be relieved by adding lactose or isopropyl-β-D-thiogalactopyranoside (IPTG).
   2870..3458    -  rep_origin     ori: high-copy-number ColE1/pMB1/pBR322/pUC origin of replication
   3629..4489    -  CDS            AmpR: β-lactamase; bla; confers resistance to ampicillin, carbenicillin, and related antibiotics
   4490..4594    -  promoter       AmpR promoter: bla
   4799..5032    -  LTR            3' LTR (ΔU3): self-inactivating 3' long terminal repeat (LTR) from HIV-1
   5034..5099    -  CDS            nef (fragment): NEF_HV1Z2 - Experimental evidence at protein level: Swiss-Prot protein existence level 1. Extracellular Nef protein targets CD4(+) T-lymphocytes for apoptosis by interacting with CXCR4 surface receptors. From Human immunodeficiency virus type 1 group M subtype D (isolate Z2/CDC-Z34) (HIV-1).
   5107..5695    -  misc_feature   WPRE: woodchuck hepatitis virus posttranscriptional regulatory element
   5709..6428    -  CDS            EGFP: the original enhanced GFP (Yang et al., 1996) mammalian codon-optimized
   6442..6904    -  misc_feature   IRES: internal ribosome entry site (IRES) of the encephalomyocarditis virus (EMCV)
   7030..7071    -  CDS            V5 tag: epitope tag from simian virus 5
   7124..7148    +  protein_bind   attB2: mutant version of attB; recombination site for the Gateway® BP reaction BP Clonase™
   7153..8607    -  CDS            RNF8: RNF8_HUMAN - Also known as KIAA0646. Experimental evidence at protein level: Swiss-Prot protein existence level 1. E3 ubiquitin-protein ligase that plays a key role in DNA damage signaling via 2 distinct roles: by mediating the 'Lys-63'-linked ubiquitination of histones H2A and H2AX and promoting the recruitment of DNA repair proteins at double-strand breaks (DSBs) sites, and by catalyzing 'Lys-48'-linked ubiquitination to remove target proteins from DNA damage sites. Following DNA DSBs, it is recruited to the sites of damage by ATM-phosphorylated MDC1 and catalyzes the 'Lys-63'-linked ubiquit
   8613..8633    -  protein_bind   attB1: mutant version of attB; core recombination site for the Gateway® BP reaction BP Clonase™
   8654..9832    -  promoter       EF-1α promoter: strong constitutive promoter for human elongation factor EF-1α
   9880..27      -  misc_feature   cPPT/CTS (across the origin): central polypurine tract and central termination sequence of HIV-1
>Addgene plasmid #221703 | pHAGE-RNF8-C403S | addgene full sequence | sequence record 442611 | Addgene NGS Result
CCCCCAATCCCCCCTTTTCTTTTAAAATTGTGGATGAATACTGCCATTTGTGAATTCGGCGATACCGTCG
AGATCCGTTCACTAATCGAATGGATCTGTCTCTGTCTCTCTCTCCACCTTCTTCTTCTATTCCTTCGGGC
CTGTCGGGTCCCCTCGGGGTTGGGAGGTGGGTCTGAAACGATAATGGTGAATATCCCTGCCTAACTCTAT
TCACTATAGAAAGTACAGCAAAAACTATTCTTAAACCTACCAAGCCTCCTACTATCATTATGAATAATTT
TATATACCACAGCCAATTTGTTATGTTAAACCAATTCCACAAACTTGCCCATTTATCTAATTCCAATAAT
TCTTGTTCATTCTTTTCTTGCTGGTTTTGCGATTCTTCAATTAAGGAGTGTATTAAGCTTGTGTAATTGT
TAATTTCTCTGTCCCACTCCATCCAGGTCGTGTGATTCCAAATCTGTTCCAGAGATTTATTACTCCAACT
AGCATTCCAAGGCACAGCAGTGGTGCAAATGAGTTTTCCAGAGCAACCCCAAATCCCCAGGAGCTGTTGA
TCCTTTAGGTATCTTTCCACAGCCAGGATTCTTGCCTGGAGCTGCTTGATGCCCCAGACTGTGAGTTGCA
ACAGATGCTGTTGCGCCTCAATAGCCCTCAGCAAATTGTTCTGCTGCTGCACTATACCAGACAATAATTG
TCTGGCCTGTACCGTCAGCGTCATTGACGCTGCGCCCATAGTGCTTCCTGCTGCTCCCAAGAACCCAAGG
AACAAAGCTCCTATTCCCACTGCTCTTTTTTCTCTCTGCACCACTCTTCTCTTTGCCTTGGTGGGTGCTA
CTCCTAATGGTTCAATTTTTACTACTTTATATTTATATAATTCACTTCTCCAATTGTCCCTCATATCTCC
TCCTCCAGGTCTGAAGATCAGCGGCCGGCCGCTTGCTGTGCGGTGGTCTTACTTTTGTTTTGCTCTTCCT
CTATCTTGTCTAAAGCTTCCTTGGTGTCTTTTATCTCTATCCTTTGATGCACACAATAGAGGGTTGCTAC
TGTATTATATAATGATCTAAGTTCTTCTGATCCTGTCTGAAGGGATGGTTGTAGCTGTCCCAGTATTTGT
CTACAGCCTTCTGATGTTTCTAACAGGCCAGGATTAACTGCGAATCGTTCTAGCTCCCTGCTTGCCCATA
CTATATGTTTTAATTTATATTTTTTCTTTCCCCCTGGCCTTAACCGAATTTTTTCCCATCGCGATCTAAT
TCTCCCCCGCTTAATACTGACGCTCTCGCACCCATCTCTCTCCTTCTAGCCTCCGCTAGTCAAAATTTTT
GGCGTACTCACCAGTCGCCGCCCCTCGCCTCTTGCCGTGCGCGCTTCAGCAAGCCGAGTCCTGCGTCGAG
AGAGCTCCTCTGGTTTCCCTTTCGCTTTCAAGTCCCTGTTCGGGCGCCACTGCTAGAGATTTTCCACACT
GACTAAAAGGGTCTGAGGGATCTCTAGTTACCAGAGTCACACAACAGACGGGCACACACTACTTGAAGCA
CTCAAGGCAAGCTTTATTGAGGCTTAAGCAGTGGGTTCCCTAGTTAGCCAGAGAGCTCCCAGGCTCAGAT
CTGGTCTAACCAGAGAGACCCAGTACAGGCAAAAAGCAGCTGCTTATATGCAGGATCTGAGGGCTCGCCA
CTCCCCAGTCCCGCCCAGGCCACGCCTCCCTGGAAAGTCCCCAGCGGAAAGTCCCTTGTAGCAAGCTCGA
TATCAGCAGTTCTTGAAGTACTCCGGATGCAGCTCTCGGGCCACGTGATGAAATGCTAGGCGGCTGTCAA
ACCTCCACTCTAACACTTCTCTCTCCGGGTCATCCATCCCATGCAGGCTCACAGGGTGTAACAAGCTGGT
GTTCTCTCCTTTATTGGCCTCTTCTACCTTATCTGGCTCAACTGGTACTAGCTTGTAGCACCATCCAAAG
GTCAGTGGATATCTGACCCCTGGCCCTGGTGTGTAGTTCTGCTAATCAGGGAAGTAGCCTTGTGTGTGGT
AGATCCACAGATCAAGGATATCTTGTCTTCTTTGGGAGTGAATTAGCCCTTCCAACTACTAAGTTTGTAG
TACATATTTAACAAATACAATTTCTTTAAAATGAAAATAATTCAGAGGAATCACAGGTTTAGAGTAAATG
AAACCACAGGTAATTGGCAGTGGTAATAGGGTATGGGGTGGGAAGTTTGGGATGATTTTGGTTAGCTTGA
GTTATCCAGTTGATCCAGACATGATAAGATACATTGATGAGTTTGGACAAACCACAACTAGAATGCAGTG
AAAAAAATGCTTTATTTGTGAAATTCGTAATCATGTCATAGCTGTTTCCTGTGTGAAATTGTTATCCGCT
CACAATTCCACACAACATACGAGCCGGAAGCATAAAGTGTAAAGCCTGGGGTGCCTAATGAGTGAGCTAA
CTCACATTAATTGCGTTGCGCTCACTGCCCGCTTTCCAGTCGGGAAACCTGTCGTGCCACGGGGAGCTTT
TTGCAAAAGCCTAGGCCTCCAAAAAAGCCTCCTCACTACTTCTGGAATAGCTCAGAGGCCGAGGCGGCCT
CGGCCTCTGCATAAATAAAAAAAATTAGTCAGCCATGAGCTTGCTGCATTAATGAATCGGCCAACGCGCG
GGGAGAGGCGGTTTGCGTATTGGGCGCTCTTCCGCTTCCTCGCTCACTGACTCGCTGCGCTCGGTCGTTC
GGCTGCGGCGAGCGGTATCAGCTCACTCAAAGGCGGTAATACGGTTATCCACAGAATCAGGGGATAACGC
AGGAAAGAACATGTGAGCAAAAGGCCAGCAAAAGGCCAGGAACCGTAAAAAGGCCGCGTTGCTGGCGTTT
TTCCATAGGCTCCGCCCCCCTGACGAGCATCACAAAAATCGACGCTCAAGTCAGAGGTGGCGAAACCCGA
CAGGACTATAAAGATACCAGGCGTTTCCCCCTGGAAGCTCCCTCGTGCGCTCTCCTGTTCCGACCCTGCC
GCTTACCGGATACCTGTCCGCCTTTCTCCCTTCGGGAAGCGTGGCGCTTTCTCATAGCTCACGCTGTAGG
TATCTCAGTTCGGTGTAGGTCGTTCGCTCCAAGCTGGGCTGTGTGCACGAACCCCCCGTTCAGCCCGACC
GCTGCGCCTTATCCGGTAACTATCGTCTTGAGTCCAACCCGGTAAGACACGACTTATCGCCACTGGCAGC
AGCCACTGGTAACAGGATTAGCAGAGCGAGGTATGTAGGCGGTGCTACAGAGTTCTTGAAGTGGTGGCCT
AACTACGGCTACACTAGAAGAACAGTATTTGGTATCTGCGCTCTGCTGAAGCCAGTTACCTTCGGAAAAA
GAGTTGGTAGCTCTTGATCCGGCAAACAAACCACCGCTGGTAGCGGTGGTTTTTTTGTTTGCAAGCAGCA
GATTACGCGCAGAAAAAAAGGATCTCAAGAAGATCCTTTGATCTTTTCTACGGGGTCTGACGCTCAGTGG
AACGAAAACTCACGTTAAGGGATTTTGGTCATGAGATTATCAAAAAGGATCTTCACCTAGATCCTTTTAA
ATTAAAAATGAAGTTTTAAATCAATCTAAAGTATATATGAGTAAACTTGGTCTGACAGTTACCAATGCTT
AATCAGTGAGGCACCTATCTCAGCGATCTGTCTATTTCGTTCATCCATAGTTGCCTGACTCCCCGTCGTG
TAGATAACTACGATACGGGAGGGCTTACCATCTGGCCCCAGTGCTGCAATGATACCGCGAGACCCACGCT
CACCGGCTCCAGATTTATCAGCAATAAACCAGCCAGCCGGAAGGGCCGAGCGCAGAAGTGGTCCTGCAAC
TTTATCCGCCTCCATCCAGTCTATTAATTGTTGCCGGGAAGCTAGAGTAAGTAGTTCGCCAGTTAATAGT
TTGCGCAACGTTGTTGCCATTGCTACAGGCATCGTGGTGTCACGCTCGTCGTTTGGTATGGCTTCATTCA
GCTCCGGTTCCCAACGATCAAGGCGAGTTACATGATCCCCCATGTTGTGCAAAAAAGCGGTTAGCTCCTT
CGGTCCTCCGATCGTTGTCAGAAGTAAGTTGGCCGCAGTGTTATCACTCATGGTTATGGCAGCACTGCAT
AATTCTCTTACTGTCATGCCATCCGTAAGATGCTTTTCTGTGACTGGTGAGTACTCAACCAAGTCATTCT
GAGAATAGTGTATGCGGCGACCGAGTTGCTCTTGCCCGGCGTCAACACGGGATAATACCGCGCCACATAG
CAGAACTTTAAAAGTGCTCATCATTGGAAAACGTTCTTCGGGGCGAAAACTCTCAAGGATCTTACCGCTG
TTGAGATCCAGTTCGATGTAACCCACTCGTGCACCCAACTGATCTTCAGCATCTTTTACTTTCACCAGCG
TTTCTGGGTGAGCAAAAACAGGAAGGCAAAATGCCGCAAAAAAGGGAATAAGGGCGACACGGAAATGTTG
AATACTCATACTCTTCCTTTTTCAATATTATTGAAGCATTTATCAGGGTTATTGTCTCATGAGCGGATAC
ATATTTGAATGTATTTAGAAAAATAAACAAATAGGGGTTCCGCGCACATTTCCCCGAAAAGTGCCACCTG
ACGTCTAAGAAACCATTATTATCATGACATTAACCTATAAAAATAGGCGTATCACGAGGCCCTTTCGTCT
TCAAGAATGATCTAGCCCTTTCCTTAATTAACCCGGGCCTCTCACTCTCTGATATTCATTTCTTTGCAAG
TTATAAATACTGAATAATAAGATGACATGAACTACTACTGCTAGAGATTTTCCACACTGACTAAAAGGGT
CTGAGGGATCTCTAGTTACCAGAGTCACACAACAGACGGGCACACACTACTTGAAGCACTCAAGGCAAGC
TTTATTGAGGCTTAAGCAGTGGGTTCCCTAGTTAGCCAGAGAGCTCCCAGGCTCAGATCTGGTCTAACCA
GAGAGACCCAGTACAAGCAAAAAGCAGATCTTGTCTTCGTTGGGAGTGAATTAGCCCTTCCAGTCCCCCC
TTTTCTTTTAAAAAGTGGCTAAGATCTACAGCTGCCTTGTAAGTCATTGGTCTTAAAGGATCTCAGGCGG
GGAGGCGGCCCAAAGGGAGATCCGACTCGTCTGAGGGCGAAGGCGAAGACGCGGAAGAGGCCGCAGAGCC
GGCAGCAGGCCGCGGGAAGGAAGGTCCGCTGGATTGAGGGCCGAAGGGACGTAGCAGAAGGACGTCCCGC
GCAGAATCCAGGTGGCAACACAGGCGAGCAGCCAAGGAAAGGACGATGATTTCCCCGACAACACCACGGA
ATTGTCAGTGCCCAACAGCCGAGCCCCTGTCCAGCAGCGGGCAAGGCAGGCGGCGATGAGTTCCGCCGTG
GCAATAGGGAGGGGGAAAGCGAAAGTCCCGGAAAGGAGCTGACAGGTGGTGGCAATGCCCCAACCAGTGG
GGGTTGCGTCAGCAAACACAGTGCACACCACGCCACGTTGCCTGACAACGGGCCACAACTCCTCATAAAG
AGACAGCAACCAGGATTTATACAAGGAGGAGAAAATGAAAGCCATACGGGAAGCAATAGCATGATACAAA
GGCATTAAAGCAGCGTATCCACATAGCGTAAAAGGAGCAACATAGTTAAGAATACCAGTCAATCTTTCAC
AAATTTTGTAATCCAGAGGTTGATTAGGATCTATCGATTTACTTGTACAGCTCGTCCATGCCGAGAGTGA
TCCCGGCGGCGGTCACGAACTCCAGCAGGACCATGTGATCGCGCTTCTCGTTGGGGTCTTTGCTCAGGGC
GGACTGGGTGCTCAGGTAGTGGTTGTCGGGCAGCAGCACGGGGCCGTCGCCGATGGGGGTGTTCTGCTGG
TAGTGGTCGGCGAGCTGCACGCTGCCGTCCTCGATGTTGTGGCGGATCTTGAAGTTCACCTTGATGCCGT
TCTTCTGCTTGTCGGCCATGATATAGACGTTGTGGCTGTTGTAGTTGTACTCCAGCTTGTGCCCCAGGAT
GTTGCCGTCCTCCTTGAAGTCGATGCCCTTCAGCTCGATGCGGTTCACCAGGGTGTCGCCCTCGAACTTC
ACCTCGGCGCGGGTCTTGTAGTTGCCGTCGTCCTTGAAGAAGATGGTGCGCTCCTGGACGTAGCCTTCGG
GCATGGCGGACTTGAAGAAGTCGTGCTGCTTCATGTGGTCGGGGTAGCGGCTGAAGCACTGCACGCCGTA
GGTCAGGGTGGTCACGAGGGTGGGCCAGGGCACGGGCAGCTTGCCGGTGGTGCAGATGAACTTCAGGGTC
AGCTTGCCGTAGGTGGCATCGCCCTCGCCCTCGCCGGACACGCTGAACTTGTGGCCGTTTACGTCGCCGT
CCAGCTCGACCAGGATGGGCACCACCCCGGTGAACAGCTCCTCGCCCTTGCTCACCATATGTGTGGCCAT
ATTATCATCGTGTTTTTCAAAGGAAAACCACGTCCCCGTGGTTCGGGGGGCCTAGACGTTTTTTTAACCT
CGACTAAACACATGTAAAGCATGTGCACCGAGGCCCCAGATCAGATCCCATACAATGGGGTACCTTCTGG
GCATCCTTCAGCCCCTTGTTGAATACGCTTGAGGAGAGCCATTTGACTCTTTCCACAACTATCCAACTCA
CAACGTGGCACTGGGGTTGTGCCGCCTTTGCAGGTGTATCTTATACACGTGGCTTTTGGCCGCAGAGGCA
CCTGTCGCCAGGTGGGGGGTTCCGCTGCCTGCAAAGGGTCGCTACAGACGTTGTTTGTCTTCAAGAAGCT
TCCAGAGGAACTGCTTCCTTCACGACATTCAACAGACCTTGCATTCCTTTGGCGAGAGGGGAAAGACCCC
TAGGAATGCTCGTCAAGAAGACAGGGCCAGGTTTCCGGGCCCTCACATTGCCAAAAGACGGCAATATGGT
GGAAAATAACATATAGACAAACGCACACCGGCCTTATTCCAAGCGGCTTCGGCCAGTAACGTTAGGGGGG
GGGGAGGGATCTCATTACTAACCGGTACGCGTAGAATCGAGACCGAGGAGAGGGTTAGGGATAGGCTTAC
CTTCGAACCGCGGGCCCTCTAGACTCGAGCGGCCGCCACTGTGCTGGATATCAACCACTTTGTACAAGAA
AGCTGGGTTCTAGAACAATCTCTTTGCTTTTCGTTCCCTAATGAGAACAATTCGTCGTTCTTTCACTTCT
GAGCTCAGATTATTTACCATCTTATTAATGCAATTGTCCAGAACCAAAGAGTATGTTTTGGACTTAATGT
CCTTCCGACAAATGGGGCATTCTATCTTCCGCTTCATCCATTCATTGATACAGTAGGAGCAGAAACTGTG
GGCACAGTTCAAGGTGACAGCCTCAATGAAGTATTCTGAACAAATAATACTTTGGAGCTCATTCTCTAGC
ACATCATTCATGTGGCTAAGAACTTCTTCCTTCTGTGCTTGCATCTTCTCCTTCTCTTCCTTGGTCTGCT
CTAATTCTTTGTTCTTGGCTTGAATGATTGCTTCAAAGTCCTTCTTGCTGCGATTTAGCTCTTCCATTAG
AGCCCAATGCTCCTGCAGAGCCTGGGCCAGCTGTTGCTTCAGGTCCTTTTCTCCTTGGGCTATCTCCAAA
CCCTGAAGATGCTGTTCCTCTTCCTGGAAAGTCTTCTCTAGTTGCTCCACTCTTGCCTGCTGCTGAGCCT
GCTCTGCACACAGCTGGGACTGTAAGTCCTGAAGTTCCTGCTCCATTTGCACAACTTTCTTTGAGTTCCC
CTTTTGGGTCTGCTTTTTCACATTCATAACGGCTTCATGTTTTTCCTGCATCTGTATTTTGAGCCTCAGA
ATCCTGGACATGGTCACCTTAAACATCTGTAAGCTTCTCTGAGATGCTGAAGAGTTTGAGGCTTTCTGCT
CATGATGAACCTCTGTGACTTTGGGGAAGCCAGGGTAAATGGGAGCCCCTGTGGTCTTACTTGGCTCAAG
GGCAGTCAACTTAGGATCCAAATTGTCAGAGGGTGTACTGGCCACTTCACCTTTCCCCTGTGATTTCACT
GGCTGACCAGATTCACAAGACACTTTATTTATTTTGGATTTCAAATTTGAGGGGCCTTCAGCTCCAGGAC
CTGCTAATTCATCCAAACTGAATTTCCTTTTAGTTCTCAATTCCTTATTTTTTTCTATCATTTGGTCATT
CTTTGGGGAAAGACAAGGATATATTGTCTCCCAGTCTTCTTCAGTAACTTCATATTCATACTCCGCATTC
TCCTTATTTTCCAGAGGCACTCCAAGTTGGATGTAGTCTCCCTGATGAATGGAATAGACCCTTAAAGGTT
CCAGACGCGCTCTGTTCAGCCAAACACCATTTAGACTCTTGTTGTCCATAATTGTCCATTGGCCCTCAGG
ATTCTGCTTCAAAACACAGTGGTTTCGAGAAATCATCAGGGGGCAGATTTTTGATACCAGTTGGTATGTG
ACACCAAATCCTCGTCCTACAGTCACCTCGCACCCATCTTCCAGCAGCAGCCACCCGGCGCTCATCCCCA
CCCGCCGCAGGCACCAGCTCCGGCCACCGGCGCGGTCTCCTGTGACGAAGAAGCCGGGCTCCCCCATGGT
GCCTGCTTTTTTGTACAAACTTGTTGATATCTGCAGGGCCGCTTCACGACACCTGAAATGGAAGAAAAAA
ACTTTGAACCACTGTCTGAGGCTTGAGAATGAACCAAGATCCAAACTCAAAAAGGGCAAATTCCAAGGAG
AATTACATCAAGTGCCAAGCTGGCCTAACTTCAGTCTCCACCCACTCAGTGTGGGGAAACTCCATCGCAT
AAAACCCCTCCCCCCAACCTAAAGACGACGTACTCCAAAAGCTCGAGAACTAATCGAGGTGCCTGGACGG
CGCCCGGTACTCCGTGGAGTCACATGAAGCGACGGCTGAGGACGGAAAGGCCCTTTTCCTTTGTGTGGGT
GACTCACCCGCCCGCTCTCCCGAGCGCCGCGTCCTCCATTTTGAGCTCCCTGCAGCAGGGCCGGGAAGCG
GCCATCTTTCCGCTCACGCAACTGGTGCCGACCGGGCCAGCCTTGCCGCCCAGGGCGGGGCGATACACGG
CGGCGCGAGGCCAGGCACCAGAGCAGGCCGGCCAGCTTGAGACTACCCCCGTCCGATTCTCGGTGGCCGC
GCTCGCAGGCCCCGCCTCGCCGAACATGTGCGCTGGGACGCACGGGCCCCGTCGCCGCCCGCGGCCCCAA
AAACCGAAATACCAGTGTGCAGATCTTGGCCCGCATTTACAAGACTATCTTGCCAGAAAAAAAGCGTCGC
AGCAGGTCATCAAAAATTTTAAATGGCTAGAGACTTATCGAAAGCAGCGAGACAGGCGCGAAGGTGCCAC
CAGATTCGCACGCGGCGGCCCCAGCGCCCAGGCCAGGCCTCAACTCAAGCACGAGGCGAAGGGGCTCCTT
AAGCGCAAGGCCTCGAACTCTCCCACCCACTTCCAACCCGAAGCTCGGGATCAAGAATCACGTACTGCAG
CCAGGTGGAAGTAATTCAAGGCACGCAAGGGCCATAACCCGTAAAGAGGCCAGGCCCGCGGGAACCACAC
ACGGCACTTACCTGTGTTCTGGCGGCAAACCCGTTGCGAAAAAGAACGTTCACGGCGACTACTGCACTTA
TATACGGTTCTCCCCCACCCTCGGGAAAAAGGCGGAGCCAGTACACGACATCACTTTCCCAGTTTACCCC
GCGCCACCTTCTCTAGGCACCGGTTCAATTGCCGACCCCTCCCCCCAACTTCTCGGGGACTGTGGGCGAT
GTGCGCTCTGCCCACTGACGGGCACCGGAGCCTCACGACTAGTCCAAACTGGATCTCTGCTGTCCCTGTA
ATAAACCCGAAAATTTTGAATTTTTGTAATTTGTTTTTGTAATTCTTTAGTTTGTATGTCTGTTGCTATT
ATGTCTACTATTCTTTCCCCTGCACTGTAC
